>Addgene plasmid #216800 | pFLAG_MDA5∆2CARD | addgene full sequence | sequence record 428837 | Addgene NGS Result
CCATTCGCCATTCAGGCTGCGCAACTGTTGGGAAGGGCGATCGGTGCGGGCCTCTTCGCTATTACGCCAG
CTGGCGAAAGGGGGATGTGCTGCAAGGCGATTAAGTTGGGTAACGCCAGGGTTTTCCCAGTCACGACGTT
GTAAAACGACGGCCAGTGCCAAGCTGATCTATACATTGAATCAATATTGGCAATTAGCCATATTAGTCAT
TGGTTATATAGCATAAATCAATATTGGCTATTGGCCATTGCATACGTTGTATCTATATCATAATATGTAC
ATTTATATTGGCTCATGTCCAATATGACCGCCATGTTGACATTGATTATTGACTAGTTATTAATAGTAAT
CAATTACGGGGTCATTAGTTCATAGCCCATATATGGAGTTCCGCGTTACATAACTTACGGTAAATGGCCC
GCCTGGCTGACCGCCCAACGACCCCCGCCCATTGACGTCAATAATGACGTATGTTCCCATAGTAACGCCA
ATAGGGACTTTCCATTGACGTCAATGGGTGGAGTATTTACGGTAAACTGCCCACTTGGCAGTACATCAAG
TGTATCATATGCCAAGTCCGCCCCCTATTGACGTCAATGACGGTAAATGGCCCGCCTGGCATTATGCCCA
GTACATGACCTTACGGGACTTTCCTACTTGGCAGTACATCTACGTATTAGTCATCGCTATTACCATGGTG
ATGCGGTTTTGGCAGTACACCAATGGGCGTGGATAGCGGTTTGACTCACGGGGATTTCCAAGTCTCCACC
CCATTGACGTCAATGGGAGTTTGTTTTGGCACCAAAATCAACGGGACTTTCCAAAATGTCGTAATAACCC
CGCCCCGTTGACGCAAATGGGCGGTAGGCGTGTACGGTGGGAGGTCTATATAAGCAGAGCTCGTTTAGTG
AACCGTCAGAATTAATTCAGATCGATCTACCATGGACTACAAAGACGATGACGACAAGCTTACCATGGGA
AGTGATTCAGATGAAGAGAATGTGGCAGCAAGAGCATCCCCGGAGCCAGAACTCCAGCTCAGGCCTTACC
AAATGGAAGTTGCCCAGCCAGCCTTGGAAGGGAAGAATATCATCATCTGCCTCCCTACAGGGAGTGGAAA
AACCAGAGTGGCTGTTTACATTGCCAAGGATCACTTAGACAAGAAGAAAAAAGCATCTGAGCCTGGAAAA
GTTATAGTTCTTGTCAATAAGGTACTGCTAGTTGAACAGCTCTTCCGCAAGGAGTTCCAACCATTTTTGA
AGAAATGGTATCGTGTTATTGGATTAAGTGGTGATACCCAACTGAAAATATCATTTCCAGAAGTTGTCAA
GTCCTGTGATATTATTATCAGTACAGCTCAAATCCTTGAAAACTCCCTCTTAAACTTGGAAAATGGAGAA
GATGCTGGTGTTCAATTGTCAGACTTTTCCCTCATTATCATTGATGAATGTCATCACACCAACAAAGAAG
CAGTGTATAATAACATCATGAGGCATTATTTGATGCAGAAGTTGAAAAACAATAGACTCAAGAAAGAAAA
CAAACCAGTGATTCCCCTTCCTCAGATACTGGGACTAACAGCTTCACCTGGTGTTGGAGGGGCCACGAAG
CAAGCCAAAGCTGAAGAACACATTTTAAAACTATGTGCCAATCTTGATGCATTTACTATTAAAACTGTTA
AAGAAAACCTTGATCAACTGAAAAACCAAATACAGGAGCCATGCAAGAAGTTTGCCATTGCAGATGCAAC
CAGAGAAGATCCATTTAAAGAGAAACTTCTAGAAATAATGACAAGGATTCAAACTTATTGTCAAATGAGT
CCAATGTCAGATTTTGGAACTCAACCCTATGAACAATGGGCCATTCAAATGGAAAAAAAAGCTGCAAAAG
AAGGAAATCGCAAAGAACGTGTTTGTGCAGAACATTTGAGGAAGTACAATGAGGCCCTACAAATTAATGA
CACAATTCGAATGATAGATGCGTATACTCATCTTGAAACTTTCTATAATGAAGAGAAAGATAAGAAGTTT
GCAGTCATAGAAGATGATAGTGATGAGGGTGGTGATGATGAGTATTGTGATGGTGATGAAGATGAGGATG
ATTTAAAGAAACCTTTGAAACTGGATGAAACAGATAGATTTCTCATGACTTTATTTTTTGAAAACAATAA
AATGTTGAAAAGGCTGGCTGAAAACCCAGAATATGAAAATGAAAAGCTGACCAAATTAAGAAATACCATA
ATGGAGCAATATACTAGGACTGAGGAATCAGCACGAGGAATAATCTTTACAAAAACACGACAGAGTGCAT
ATGCGCTTTCCCAGTGGATTACTGAAAATGAAAAATTTGCTGAAGTAGGAGTCAAAGCCCACCATCTGAT
TGGAGCTGGACACAGCAGTGAGTTCAAACCCATGACACAGAATGAACAAAAAGAAGTCATTAGTAAATTT
CGCACTGGAAAAATAAATCTGCTTATCGCTACCACAGTGGCAGAAGAAGGTCTGGATATTAAAGAATGTA
ACATTGTTATCCGTTATGGTCTCGTCACCAATGAAATAGCCATGGTCCAGGCCCGTGGTCGAGCCAGAGC
TGATGAGAGCACCTACGTCCTGGTTGCTCACAGTGGTTCAGGAGTTATCGAACGTGAGACAGTTAATGAT
TTCCGAGAGAAGATGATGTATAAAGCTATACATTGTGTTCAAAATATGAAACCAGAGGAGTATGCTCATA
AGATTTTGGAATTACAGATGCAAAGTATAATGGAAAAGAAAATGAAAACCAAGAGAAATATTGCCAAGCA
TTACAAGAATAACCCATCACTAATAACTTTCCTTTGCAAAAACTGCAGTGTGCTAGCCTGTTCTGGGGAA
GATATCCATGTAATTGAGAAAATGCATCACGTCAATATGACCCCAGAATTCAAGGAACTTTACATTGTAA
GAGAAAACAAAACACTGCAAAAGAAGTGTGCCGACTATCAAATAAATGGTGAAATCATCTGCAAATGTGG
CCAGGCTTGGGGAACAATGATGGTGCACAAAGGCTTAGATTTGCCTTGTCTCAAAATAAGGAATTTTGTA
GTGGTTTTCAAAAATAATTCAACAAAGAAACAATACAAAAAGTGGGTAGAATTACCTATCACATTTCCCA
ATCTTGACTATTCAGAATGCTGTTTATTTAGTGATGAGGATTAGGGATCCGGGTGGCATCCCTGTGACCC
CTCCCCAGTGCCTCTCCTGGCCCTGGAAGTTGCCACTCCAGTGCCCACCAGCCTTGTCCTAATAAAATTA
AGTTGCATCATTTTGTCTGACTAGGTGTCCTTCTATAATATTATGGGGTGGAGGGGGGTGGTATGGAGCA
AGGGGCAAGTTGGGAAGACAACCTGTAGGGCCTGCGGGGTCTATTGGGAACCAAGCTGGAGTGCAGTGGC
ACAATCTTGGCTCACTGCAATCTCCGCCTCCTGGGTTCAAGCGATTCTCCTGCCTCAGCCTCCCGAGTTG
TTGGGATTCCAGGCATGCATGACCAGGCTCAGCTAATTTTTGTTTTTTTGGTAGAGACGGGGTTTCACCA
TATTGGCCAGGCTGGTCTCCAACTCCTAATCTCAGGTGATCTACCCACCTTGGCCTCCCAAATTGCTGGG
ATTACAGGCGTGAACCACTGCTCCCTTCCCTGTCCTTCTGATTTTAAAATAACTATACCAGCAGGAGGAC
GTCCAGACACAGCATAGGCTACCTGGCCATGCCCAACCGGTGGGACATTTGAGTTGCTTGCTTGGCACTG
TCCTCTCATGCGTTGGGTCCACTCAGTAGATGCCTGTTGAATTGGGTACGCGGCCAGCTTGGCTGTGGAA
TGTGTGTCAGTTAGGGTGTGGAAAGTCCCCAGGCTCCCCAGCAGGCAGAAGTATGCAAAGCATGCATCTC
AATTAGTCAGCAACCAGGTGTGGAAAGTCCCCAGGCTCCCCAGCAGGCAGAAGTATGCAAAGCATGCATC
TCAATTAGTCAGCAACCATAGTCCCGCCCCTAACTCCGCCCATCCCGCCCCTAACTCCGCCCAGTTCCGC
CCATTCTCCGCCCCATGGCTGACTAATTTTTTTTATTTATGCAGAGGCCGAGGCCGCCTCGGCCTCTGAG
CTATTCCAGAAGTAGTGAGGAGGCTTTTTTGGAGGAATTGATCAGCTTGGGATCTGATCAAGAGACAGGA
TGAGGATCGTTTCGCATGATTGAACAAGATGGATTGCACGCAGGTTCTCCGGCCGCTTGGGTGGAGAGGC
TATTCGGCTATGACTGGGCACAACAGACAATCGGCTGCTCTGATGCCGCCGTGTTCCGGCTGTCAGCGCA
GGGGCGCCCGGTTCTTTTTGTCAAGACCGACCTGTCCGGTGCCCTGAATGAACTGCAGGACGAGGCAGCG
CGGCTATCGTGGCTGGCCACGACGGGCGTTCCTTGCGCAGCTGTGCTCGACGTTGTCACTGAAGCGGGAA
GGGACTGGCTGCTATTGGGCGAAGTGCCGGGGCAGGATCTCCTGTCATCTCACCTTGCTCCTGCCGAGAA
AGTATCCATCATGGCTGATGCAATGCGGCGGCTGCATACGCTTGATCCGGCTACCTGCCCATTCGACCAC
CAAGCGAAACATCGCATCGAGCGAGCACGTACTCGGATGGAAGCCGGTCTTGTCGATCAGGATGATCTGG
ACGAAGAGCATCAGGGGCTCGCGCCAGCCGAACTGTTCGCCAGGCTCAAGGCGCGCATGCCCGACGGCGA
GGATCTCGTCGTGACCCATGGCGATGCCTGCTTGCCGAATATCATGGTGGAAAATGGCCGCTTTTCTGGA
TTCATCGACTGTGGCCGGCTGGGTGTGGCGGACCGCTATCAGGACATAGCGTTGGCTACCCGTGATATTG
CTGAAGAGCTTGGCGGCGAATGGGCTGACCGCTTCCTCGTGCTTTACGGTATCGCCGCTCCCGATTCGCA
GCGCATCGCCTTCTATCGCCTTCTTGACGAGTTCTTCTGAGCGGGACTCTGGGGTTCGAAATGACCGACC
AAGCGACGCCCAACCTGCCATCACGAGATTTCGATTCCACCGCCGCCTTCTATGAAAGGTTGGGCTTCGG
AATCGTTTTCCGGGACGCCGGCTGGATGATCCTCCAGCGCGGGGATCTCATGCTGGAGTTCTTCGCCCAC
CCCGGGCTCGATCCCCTCGCGAGTTGGTTCAGCTGCTGCCTGAGGCTGGACGACCTCGCGGAGTTCTACC
GGCAGTGCAAATCCGTCGGCATCCAGGAAACCAGCAGCGGCTATCCGCGCATCCATGCCCCCGAACTGCA
GGAGTGGGGAGGCACGATGGCCGCTTTGGTCGACCCGGACGGGACGCTCCTGCGCCTGATACAGAACGAA
TTGCTTGCAGGCATCTCATGAGTGTGTCTTCCCGTTTTCCGCCTGAGGTCACTGCGTGGATGGAGCGCTG
GCGCCTGCTGCGCGACGGCGAGCTGCTCACCACCCACTCGCCAAGCTGGAACCGTAAAAAGGCCGCGTTG
CTGGCGTTTTTCCATAGGCTCCGCCGATCATAATCAGCCATACCACATTTGTAGAGGTTTTACTTGCTTT
AAAAAACCTCCCACACCTCCCCCTGAACCTGAAACATAAAATGAATGCAATTGTTGTTGTTAACTTGTTT
ATTGCAGCTTATAATGGTTACAAATAAAGCAATAGCATCACAAATTTCACAAATAAAGCATTTTTTTCAC
TGCATTCTAGTTGTGGTTTGTCCAAACTCATCAATGTATCTTATCATGTCTGGATCAATTCCCTATAGTG
AGTCGTATTAAATTCGTAATCATGTCATAGCTGTTTCCTGTGTGAAATTGTTATCCGCTCACAATTCCAC
ACAACATACGAGCCGGAAGCATAAAGTGTAAAGCCTGGGGTGCCTAATGAGTGAGCTAACTCACATTAAT
TGCGTTGCGCTCACTGCCCGCTTTCCAGTCGGGAAACCTGTCGTGCCAGCTGCATTAATGAATCGGCCAA
CGCGCGGGGAGAGGCGGTTTGCGTATTGGGCGCTCTTCCGCTTCCTCGCTCACTGACTCGCTGCGCTCGG
TCGTTCGGCTGCGGCGAGCGGTATCAGCTCACTCAAAGGCGGTAATACGGTTATCCACAGAATCAGGGGA
TAACGCAGGAAAGAACATGTGAGCAAAAGGCCAGCAAAAGGCCAGGAACCGTAAAAAGGCCGCGTTGCTG
GCGTTTTTCCATAGGCTCCGCCCCCCTGACGAGCATCACAAAAATCGACGCTCAAGTCAGAGGTGGCGAA
ACCCGACAGGACTATAAAGATACCAGGCGTTTCCCCCTGGAAGCTCCCTCGTGCGCTCTCCTGTTCCGAC
CCTGCCGCTTACCGGATACCTGTCCGCCTTTCTCCCTTCGGGAAGCGTGGCGCTTTCTCATAGCTCACGC
TGTAGGTATCTCAGTTCGGTGTAGGTCGTTCGCTCCAAGCTGGGCTGTGTGCACGAACCCCCCGTTCAGC
CCGACCGCTGCGCCTTATCCGGTAACTATCGTCTTGAGTCCAACCCGGTAAGACACGACTTATCGCCACT
GGCAGCAGCCACTGGTAACAGGATTAGCAGAGCGAGGTATGTAGGCGGTGCTACAGAGTTCTTGAAGTGG
TGGCCTAACTACGGCTACACTAGAAGAACAGTATTTGGTATCTGCGCTCTGCTGAAGCCAGTTACCTTCG
GAAAAAGAGTTGGTAGCTCTTGATCCGGCAAACAAACCACCGCTGGTAGCGGTGGTTTTTTTGTTTGCAA
GCAGCAGATTACGCGCAGAAAAAAAGGATCTCAAGAAGATCCTTTGATCTTTTCTACGGGGTCTGACGCT
CAGTGGAACGAAAACTCACGTTAAGGGATTTTGGTCATGAGATTATCAAAAAGGATCTTCACCTAGATCC
TTTTAAATTAAAAATGAAGTTTTAAATCAATCTAAAGTATATATGAGTAAACTTGGTCTGACAGTTACCA
ATGCTTAATCAGTGAGGCACCTATCTCAGCGATCTGTCTATTTCGTTCATCCATAGTTGCCTGACTCCCC
GTCGTGTAGATAACTACGATACGGGAGGGCTTACCATCTGGCCCCAGTGCTGCAATGATACCGCGAGACC
CACGCTCACCGGCTCCAGATTTATCAGCAATAAACCAGCCAGCCGGAAGGGCCGAGCGCAGAAGTGGTCC
TGCAACTTTATCCGCCTCCATCCAGTCTATTAATTGTTGCCGGGAAGCTAGAGTAAGTAGTTCGCCAGTT
AATAGTTTGCGCAACGTTGTTGCCATTGCTACAGGCATCGTGGTGTCACGCTCGTCGTTTGGTATGGCTT
CATTCAGCTCCGGTTCCCAACGATCAAGGCGAGTTACATGATCCCCCATGTTGTGCAAAAAAGCGGTTAG
CTCCTTCGGTCCTCCGATCGTTGTCAGAAGTAAGTTGGCCGCAGTGTTATCACTCATGGTTATGGCAGCA
CTGCATAATTCTCTTACTGTCATGCCATCCGTAAGATGCTTTTCTGTGACTGGTGAGTACTCAACCAAGT
CATTCTGAGAATAGTGTATGCGGCGACCGAGTTGCTCTTGCCCGGCGTCAATACGGGATAATACCGCGCC
ACATAGCAGAACTTTAAAAGTGCTCATCATTGGAAAACGTTCTTCGGGGCGAAAACTCTCAAGGATCTTA
CCGCTGTTGAGATCCAGTTCGATGTAACCCACTCGTGCACCCAACTGATCTTCAGCATCTTTTACTTTCA
CCAGCGTTTCTGGGTGAGCAAAAACAGGAAGGCAAAATGCCGCAAAAAAGGGAATAAGGGCGACACGGAA
ATGTTGAATACTCATACTCTTCCTTTTTCAATATTATTGAAGCATTTATCAGGGTTATTGTCTCATGAGC
GGATACATATTTGAATGTATTTAGAAAAATAAACAAATAGGGGTTCCGCGCACATTTCCCCGAAAAGTGC
CACCTG
[124 nt withheld, positions 7987-8110]
C
[91 nt withheld, positions 8112-8202]
A
[49 nt withheld, positions 8204-8252]
CCTTTGACGTTGGAGTCCACGTTCTTT
[37 nt withheld, positions 8280-8316]
ACCCTATCTCGGTCTATTCTTTTGATTTATAAGGGATTTTGCCGATTTCGGCCTATTGGTTAAAAAATGA
GCTGATTTAACAAAAATTTAACGCGAATTTTAACAAAATATTAACGCTTACAATTT
Features (pLannotate 1.2.2; 22 found; start..end, strand, type, name):
      4..158     -  CDS            lacZα (fragment): LacZα fragment of β-galactosidase; lacZ fragment
    318..697     +  enhancer       CMV enhancer: human cytomegalovirus immediate early enhancer
    699..898     +  promoter       CMV promoter: human cytomegalovirus (CMV) immediate early promoter
    944..964     +  CDS            3xFLAG (fragment): three tandem FLAG® epitope tags
    963..3191    +  CDS            IFIH1 (fragment): IFIH1_HUMAN - Also known as MDA5, RH116. Experimental evidence at protein level: Swiss-Prot protein existence level 1. Innate immune receptor which acts as a cytoplasmic sensor of viral nucleic acids and plays a major role in sensing viral infection and in the activation of a cascade of antiviral responses including the induction of type I interferons and proinflammatory cytokines. Its ligands include mRNA lacking 2'-O-methylation at their 5' cap and long- dsRNA (>1 kb in length). Upon ligand binding it associates with mitochondria antiviral signaling protein (MAVS/IPS1) which activates the IK
   3201..3823    +  polyA_signal   hGH poly(A) signal: human growth hormone polyadenylation signal
   3865..4162    +  promoter       SV40 promoter: SV40 enhancer and early promoter
   4216..5007    +  CDS            neo: KKA2_KLEPN - Also known as kan, nptII. Experimental evidence at protein level: Swiss-Prot protein existence level 1. Resistance to kanamycin, neomycin, paromomycin, ribostamycin, butirosin and gentamicin B. From Klebsiella pneumoniae.
   5031..5408    +  CDS            ble: BLE_KLEPN - Experimental evidence at protein level: Swiss-Prot protein existence level 1. Binding protein with a strong affinity to the bleomycin family of antibiotics. Binds to CL990; an antimitotic-antibiotic compound. From Klebsiella pneumoniae.
   5450..5509    +  CDS            str (fragment): STR_KLEPN - Protein inferred from homology: Swiss-Prot protein existence level 3. The aminoglycoside phosphotransferases achieve inactivation of their antibiotic substrates by phosphorylation. From Klebsiella pneumoniae.
   5532..5555    -  rep_origin     CloDF13 ori (fragment): Plasmids containing the CloDF13 (CDF) origin of replication can be propagated in E. coli cells that contain additional plasmids with compatible origins.
   5556..5639    +  CDS            large T antigen (fragment): large T antigen from SV40 (simian virus 40)
   5662..5796    +  polyA_signal   SV40 poly(A) signal: SV40 polyadenylation signal
   5802..5820    -  promoter       T7 promoter: promoter for bacteriophage T7 RNA polymerase
   5858..5874    -  protein_bind   lac operator: The lac repressor binds to the lac operator to inhibit transcription in E. coli. This inhibition can be relieved by adding lactose or isopropyl-β-D-thiogalactopyranoside (IPTG). lac repressor encoded by lacI
   5882..5912    -  promoter       lac promoter: promoter for the E. coli lac operon
   5927..5948    -  protein_bind   CAP binding site: CAP binding activates transcription in the presence of cAMP. E. coli catabolite activator protein
   5961..6053    -  CDS            lacI (fragment): lac repressor; lacI; The lac repressor binds to the lac operator to inhibit transcription in E. coli. This inhibition can be relieved by adding lactose or isopropyl-β-D-thiogalactopyranoside (IPTG).
   6236..6824    -  rep_origin     ori: high-copy-number ColE1/pMB1/pBR322/pUC origin of replication
   6995..7855    -  CDS            AmpR: β-lactamase; bla; confers resistance to ampicillin, carbenicillin, and related antibiotics
   7856..7960    -  promoter       AmpR promoter: bla
   7987..8415    +  rep_origin     f1 ori (sequence partly withheld): f1 bacteriophage origin of replication; arrow indicates direction of (+) strand synthesis
