[The description below was written by a language model from this plasmid's Addgene catalogue record and pLannotate feature annotations shown in this document.]
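Description:
pFLAG_MDA5∆2CARD is a mammalian expression plasmid built on the pFLAG-CMV-4 backbone that encodes human MDA5 (gene IFIH1) lacking residues 1–287, the region containing its two N-terminal CARD domains. It is maintained in E. coli through a high-copy ColE1/pUC-type origin and selected with ampicillin via the β-lactamase gene. An f1 origin is also present, which in principle allows single-stranded DNA production. Remnants of lac regulatory sequences, a lacZα fragment and a T7 promoter appear in the annotation as backbone leftovers rather than functional parts of the payload.

The expression cassette consists of the CMV immediate-early enhancer and promoter, a short sequence annotated as a partial match to 3xFLAG (consistent with an N-terminal FLAG epitope from this backbone), the truncated IFIH1 coding sequence directly following it, and the human growth hormone polyadenylation signal. A second cassette places a neomycin/kanamycin phosphotransferase gene under the SV40 enhancer/early promoter with an SV40 poly(A) signal, which would permit G418 selection of stably transfected mammalian cells. The adjacent ble and partial str annotations probably reflect the transposon-derived segment that carries neo.

MDA5 is a cytoplasmic sensor of long double-stranded viral RNA that signals through MAVS to induce type I interferons. The CARDs mediate that downstream signalling, so the truncated protein keeps the remaining, non-CARD portion of the receptor. The record gives the purpose only as expression of this CARD-deleted form. The FLAG tag would allow its detection or immunoprecipitation. The cloning sites used for the insert are not recorded.
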