Addgene plasmid #216800: pFLAG_MDA5∆2CARD
Purpose: Expresses melanoma differentiation-associated protein 5 lacking its 2 CARD domains
Depositing lab: Sun Hur. Depositing organization: Boston Children's Hospital.
Backbone
  Vector backbone: pFLAG-CMV-4
  Vector type: Mammalian Expression
Growth in bacteria
  Bacterial resistance: Ampicillin, 100 μg/mL
  Growth temperature: 37°C
  Growth strain: DH5alpha
  Copy number: High Copy
Gene/Insert
  Gene/Insert name: melanoma differentiation-associated protein 5 delta 2 CARD domains
  Species: H. sapiens (human)
  Mutation: ∆1-287
  Entrez Gene: IFIH1 (a.k.a. AGS7, Hlcd, IDDM19, IMD95, MDA-5, MDA5, RLR-2, SGMRT1)
  Cloning method: Restriction Enzyme; 5′ cloning site unknown (unknown if destroyed); 3′ cloning site unknown (unknown if destroyed)
  Sequencing primers: 5′ unknown
Terms and licenses: Academic/Nonprofit Terms; Industry Terms: Not Available to Industry
How to cite: pFLAG_MDA5∆2CARD was a gift from Sun Hur (Addgene plasmid # 216800 ; http://n2t.net/addgene:216800 ; RRID:Addgene_216800)
